Addgene plasmid #216921: pST39-Mega'-deltaFJ
Purpose: Mega' with knockout of GvpF and GvpJ
Depositing lab: George Lu. Depositing organization: Rice University. Publication: Elucidating the assembly of gas vesicles by systematic protein-protein interaction analysis. Iburg M, Anderson AP, Wong VT, Anton ED, He A, Lu GJ. EMBO J. 2024 Oct;43(19):4156-4172. doi: 10.1038/s44318-024-00178-2. Epub 2024 Sep 3. PubMed 39227754.
Backbone
  Vector backbone: pST39
  Vector type: Bacterial Expression
Growth in bacteria
  Bacterial resistance: Ampicillin, 100 μg/mL
  Growth temperature: 30°C
  Growth strain: DH5alpha
  Copy number: Low Copy
Gene/Insert
  Gene/Insert name: Mega' with knockout of GvpF and GvpJ
  Species: Synthetic; Priestia megaterium
  Cloning method: Gibson Cloning
Terms and licenses: Academic/Nonprofit Terms; Industry Terms: Not Available to Industry
Depositor comments: Please visit https://www.biorxiv.org/content/10.1101/2023.07.23.550228v1 for bioRxiv preprint.
How to cite: pST39-Mega'-deltaFJ was a gift from George Lu (Addgene plasmid # 216921 ; http://n2t.net/addgene:216921 ; RRID:Addgene_216921)
