[The description below was written by a language model from this plasmid's Addgene catalogue record and pLannotate feature annotations shown in this document.]
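Description:
pST39-Mega'-deltaFJ is a 7.7 kb bacterial expression plasmid built on the pST39 backbone. It carries a variant of the "Mega'" gas vesicle gene cluster derived from Priestia (formerly Bacillus) megaterium in which GvpF and GvpJ have been knocked out. The plasmid replicates in E. coli from a ColE1/pMB1-type origin. The backbone retains the rop gene and the pBR322 bom region, which fits the catalogue listing of low copy number. Selection is by ampicillin through the TEM beta-lactamase gene (bla) driven by its own promoter.

The payload lies between a T7 promoter and a T7 terminator, about 5 kb apart, so expression depends on a host that supplies T7 RNA polymerase. Within this span the automated annotation recognises only two cluster genes. These are gvpB, the GvpA-type structural protein that forms the core of the gas vesicle shell, and gvpS. The other genes of the cluster are not annotated, and the record does not say how the GvpF and GvpJ knockouts were made (deletion, truncation or another disruption). Several short fragment hits are most likely chance or backbone-derived partial matches rather than functional elements, namely the RSF ori, mbeC, OsADH 5'-UTR, ydeC and SET1 fragments. The insert was assembled by Gibson cloning.

The construct comes from a systematic study of protein–protein interactions in gas vesicle assembly. It presumably serves as a double-knockout cluster for testing how the loss of GvpF and GvpJ affects gas vesicle formation in E. coli, for example alongside the parental Mega' cluster.
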