Features (pLannotate 1.2.2; 15 found; start..end, strand, type, name):
     48..181     +  rep_origin     RSF ori (fragment): Plasmids containing the RSF 1030 origin of replication can be propagated in E. coli cells that contain additional plasmids with compatible origins.
    186..325     -  misc_feature   bom: basis of mobility region from pBR322
    427..618     -  CDS            rop: Rop protein, which maintains plasmids at low copy number; rop
    658..768     +  CDS            mbeC (fragment): MBEC_ECOLX - Experimental evidence at protein level: Swiss-Prot protein existence level 1. Required for efficient mobilization of ColE1 plasmid and is thus essential to promote the specific transfer of the plasmid during conjugation. Probably functions by inducing DNA bending, helping the MbeA relaxase to melt the DNA around the nic site and cleave the phosphodiester bond. Binds specifically double-stranded DNA (dsDNA) containing the ColE1 oriT but does not recognize the inverted repeat (IR). From Escherichia coli.
    855..873     +  promoter       T7 promoter: promoter for bacteriophage T7 RNA polymerase
   1121..1384    +  CDS            gvpB: GVPB_BACME - Protein inferred from homology: Swiss-Prot protein existence level 3. Gas vesicles are small, hollow, gas filled protein structures that are found in several microbial planktonic microorganisms. They allow the positioning of the organism at the favorable depth for growth. GvpA type proteins form the essential core of the structure. From Bacillus megaterium.
   3138..3154    +  5'UTR          OsADH 5'-UTR (fragment): translational enhancer from the 5'-UTR of the Oryza sativa alcohol dehydrogenase gene (Sugio et al., 2008)
   3795..4079    +  CDS            gvpS: GVPS_BACME - Protein inferred from homology: Swiss-Prot protein existence level 3. Gas vesicles are small, hollow, gas filled protein structures that are found in several microbial planktonic microorganisms. They allow the positioning of the organism at the favorable depth for growth (By similarity). From Bacillus megaterium.
   5726..5845    -  CDS            ydeC (fragment): YDEC_BACSU - Protein predicted: Swiss-Prot protein existence level 4. From Bacillus subtilis (strain 168).
   5878..5927    +  CDS            SET1 (fragment): solubility-enhancement tag derived from T7 phage gene 10B
   5935..5982    +  terminator     T7 terminator: transcription terminator for bacteriophage T7 RNA polymerase
   6049..6140    +  promoter       AmpR promoter: bla
   6141..6998    +  CDS            bla: BLAT_ECOLX - Experimental evidence at protein level: Swiss-Prot protein existence level 1. TEM-type are the most prevalent beta-lactamases in enterobacteria; they hydrolyze the beta-lactam bond in susceptible beta-lactam antibiotics, thus conferring resistance to penicillins and cephalosporins. TEM-3 and TEM-4 are capable of hydrolyzing cefotaxime and ceftazidime. TEM-5 is capable of hydrolyzing ceftazidime. TEM-6 is capable of hydrolyzing ceftazidime and aztreonam. TEM-8/CAZ-2, TEM- 16/CAZ-7 and TEM-24/CAZ-6 are markedly active against ceftazidime. IRT- 4 shows resistance to beta-lactamase in
   7005..7044    +  terminator     fd terminator: central terminator from bacteriophage fd (Otsuka and Kunisawa, 1982)
   7075..7663    +  rep_origin     ori: high-copy-number ColE1/pMB1/pBR322/pUC origin of replication
>Addgene plasmid #216921 | pST39-Mega'-deltaFJ | addgene full sequence | sequence record 446027 | Addgene NGS Result
AACGCCAGCAACGCGGCCTTTTTACGGTTCCTGGCCTTTTGCTGGCCTTTTGCTCACATGTTCTTTCCTG
CGTTATCCCCTGATTCTGTGGATAACCGTATTACCGCCTTTGAGTGAGCTGATACCGCTCGCCGCAGCCG
AACGACCGAGCGCAGCGAGTCAGTGAGCGAGGAAGCGGAAGAGCGCCTGATGCGGTATTTTCTCCTTACG
CATCTGTGCGGTATTTCACACCGCAATGGTGCACTCTCAGTACAATCTGCTCTGATGCCGCATAGTTAAG
CCAGTATACACTCCGCTATCGCTACGTGACTGGGTCATGGCTGCGCCCCGACACCCGCCAACACCCGCTG
ACGCGCCCTGACGGGCTTGTCTGCTCCCGGCATCCGCTTACAGACAAGCTGTGACCGTCTCCGGGAGCTG
CATGTGTCAGAGGTTTTCACCGTCATCACCGAAACGCGCGAGGCAGCTGCGGTAAAGCTCATCAGCGTGG
TCGTGAAGCGATTCACAGATGTCTGCCTGTTCATCCGCGTCCAGCTCGTTGAGTTTCTCCAGAAGCGTTA
ATGTCTGGCTTCTGATAAAGCGGGCCATGTTAAGGGCGGTTTTTTCCTGTTTGGTCACTGATGCCTCCGT
GTAAGGGGGATTTCTGTTCATGGGGTAATGATACCGATGAAACGAGAGAGGATGCTCACGATACGGGTTA
CTGATGATGAACATGCCCGGTTACTGGAACGTTGTGAGGGTAAACAACTGGCGGTATGGATGCGGCGGGA
CCAGAGAAAAATCACTCAGGGTCAATGCCAGCGCTTCGTTAATACAGATGTAGGTGTTGGCACCATGCAT
CGATCCCGCGAAATTAATACGACTCACTATAGGGAGACCACAACGGTTTCCCTCTAGAGATAGCTTAGCG
ATGTGAAAGAAGCTGGAGAAAACTTTCAAGAAAAAGTTTCTTCTTCAGACGATAAAGAGAAGTCAAAAAA
TAAGCGGAAAATAAAAGGCGTAAATCAGATTAAAAAAGCAACGGATATTAAAAGCTCTACTAAGATTAAA
AGTTCTAATGATATTAAATCATCTACAGATTTAAAAACAATGGGATCATAAGCGAAAGGAGAAATGAGAT
ATGTCTATTCAAAAAAGTACTAATAGTTCAAGTTTAGCAGAAGTCATTGACCGTATTTTAGATAAAGGAA
TTGTTATTGATGCTTTTGCAAGAGTTTCTGTTGTAGGAATTGAAATTTTAACGATTGAAGCGCGAGTGGT
TATTGCCAGTGTTGATACATGGTTACGCTATGCAGAAGCAGTAGGGCTTCTTCGTGACGACGTAGAAGAA
AACGGTCTTCCTGAACGTTCAAATTCAAGTGAAGGGCAGCCGCGTTTTAGTATTTAATATGAAGTGGTAT
GGAACCTTCCTTTTTTGAGGGTGGTTCCAGCTTTTAGATCTAACTATTGGAGGCTACTAAAAATGGAAAT
TAAAAAAATTATGCAAGCCGTGAACGACTTTTTCGGTGAACACGTAGCTCCTCCTCATAAAATTACCTCG
GTGGAAGCTACTGAAGATGAAGGTTGGAGAGTTATTGTTGAAGTCATTGAAGAACGAGAATATATGAAAA
AATACGCCAAAGATGAAATGCTCGGAACGTACGAGTGCTTTGTAAATAAAGAAAAAGAAGTCATTTCATT
CAAACGACTCGACGTCAGATATAGAAGCGCCATTGGCATTGAAGCATAAACGATAAGATGGCAGGAGGAA
CGTAAAAATGACCGTCTTAACAGACAAAAGGAAAAAAGGCAGTGGAGCTTTTATACAAGATGACGAGACA
AAAGAGGTTCTTTCAAGAGCGCTGAGCTATTTAAAATCCGGCTATTCCATTCATTTTACAGGTCCTGCCG
GCGGAGGCAAAACCTCTTTAGCGCGAGCGCTTGCTAAAAAGAGAAAGCGTCCTGTAATGCTGATGCACGG
GAATCACGAGCTCAACAACAAAGATTTAATTGGCGATTTTACGGGATACACGAGCAAAAAAGTAATCGAC
CAGTACGTTCGTTCTGTCTATAAAAAAGATGAACAGGTGAGTGAAAACTGGCAGGATGGCCGATTGCTTG
AAGCTGTAAAAAATGGCTATACGCTGATTTACGACGAATTTACTCGTTCTAAGCCTGCGACGAATAATAT
CTTTCTATCGATATTAGAAGAAGGCGTGCTGCCGCTGTATGGAGTAAAAATGACCGATCCTTTTGTGCGC
GTGCATCCCGATTTCCGCGTCATCTTCACAAGCAATCCAGCTGAGTATGCCGGCGTATATGATACGCAAG
ATGCGCTTCTCGACAGGTTAATTACCATGTTTATTGATTATAAAGACATCGACAGAGAGACAGCGATTTT
AACGGAGAAAACGGACGTAGAAGAAGATGAAGCGCGCACAATTGTAACGCTCGTAGCAAACGTGCGAAAC
CGCTCTGGAGACGAAAACAGCAGCGGACTTAGCCTGCGGGCTTCGCTTATGATCGCTACCCTTGCCACGC
AGCAAGACATTCCTATCGATGGAAGTGACGAAGATTTTCAAACGTTATGTATCGATATTTTGCATCATCC
GCTTACCAAATGTTTGGATGAAGAAAATGCAAAAAGCAAAGCCGAAAAAATCATTTTAGAAGAATGTAAG
AATATAGACACTGAAGAAAAGTAAGTAGAAGAGAAATAACGTGCTTCACAAATTAGTAACCGCACCCATT
AACCTTGTAGTGAAAATCGGCGAAAAAGTACAGGAAGAAGCTGATAAACAGCTATATGACCTTCCGACGA
TTCAGCAAAAGCTCATTCAGCTTCAAATGATGTTTGAGCTTGGTGAAATTCCAGAAGAAGCGTTTCAAGA
AAAAGAAGATGAATTGTTAATGAGGTACGAAATTGCGAAACGCAGAGAAATTGAACAATGGGAAGAGCTA
ACACAAAAAAGAAATGAGGAATCCTAGATGGGAGAATTACTGTATTTATACGGTTTAATTCCAACAAAAG
AAGCAGCAGCCATAGAGCCGTTTCCATCTTATAAGGGGTTTGACGGAGAACATTCACTGTACCCAATTGC
GTTTGATCAGGTGACGGCTGTAGTTTCTAAGCTGGATGCTGACACCTATTCAGAAAAAGTGATTCAAGAA
AAAATGGAGCAGGATATGAGCTGGCTGCAGGAAAAAGCATTTCATCATCACGAAACGGTAGCCGCTTTGT
ACGAAGAATTTACGATCATTCCATTAAAATTTTGCACCATTTATAAAGGTGAAGAAAGTCTGCAGGCAGC
TATTGAGATTAACAAAGAAAAGATAGAGAATTCACTGACGCTGCTTCAAGGAAATGAAGAGTGGAATGTG
AAAATTTACTGTGATGATACAGAGCTTAAAAAAGGAATCAGCGAAACGAATGAAAGCGTGAAAGCGAAAA
AACAAGAAATTAGTCACTTATCACCAGGAAGACAGTTTTTTGAAAAGAAAAAAATAGATCAGCTGATTGA
AAAAGAATTAGAGCTTCACAAAAACAAAGTGTGTGAAGAGATACATGACAAGCTAAAAGAATTATCGCTT
TATGACTCTGTTAAAAAGAATTGGAGCAAAGACGTAACTGGCGCAGCTGAACAGATGGCGTGGAACAGCG
TGTTTCTTCTCCCGTCTCTGCAGATTACTAAGTTCGTAAACGAAATAGAAGAGCTTCAGCAAAGGCTTGA
AAATAAAGGCTGGAAGTTTGAAGTGACGGGACCATGGCCGCCCTATCATTTCTCGAGCTTTGCGTAAAGT
GAGGAATTAACATTATGTCTCTTAAACAATCCATGGAGAATAAAGATATTGCTCTTATTGATATTTTAGA
TGTCATTTTAGATAAAGGAGTCGCCATTAAAGGAGACTTAATCATTTCCATAGCTGGCGTCGATTTAGTG
TATTTGGATTTGCGGGTGCTTATTTCTTCGGTTGAAACGCTTGTGCAAGCAAAAGAAGGAAATCACAAAC
CAATCACTTCTGAACAATTTGATAAACAAAAGGAGGAATTAATGGATGCAACCGGTCAGCCAAGCAAATG
GACGAATCCACTTGGATCCTGATCAAGCTGAACAAGGCTTAGCGCAGCTTGTGATGACAGTTATTGAGCT
ATTGAGGCAAATCGTTGAACGTCATGCCATGAGGCGGGTGGAGGGTGGAACGTTGACGGACGAACAAATT
GAAAACTTAGGAATTGCACTAATGAACTTAGAAGAAAAAATGGACGAGTTGAAAGAGGTGTTCGGTCTGG
ATGCAGAAGATTTAAATATTGATCTTGGACCGCTAGGCAGCCTGCTTTAAGCGGTCAAAAAATGGAGGGA
TTTACAATGGCAACTGAAACAAAATTAGATAACACACAGGCAGAAAACAAGGAAAATAAAAATGCGGAAA
ACGGTTCAAAAGAAAAGAACGGTTCAAAAGCAAGCAAAACAACAAGCAGCGGGCCAATCAAACGAGCGGT
AGCAGGAGGCATCATCGGTGCAACGATTGGATATGTATCGACTCCTGAAAATCGAAAAAGTCTCCTTGAC
CGCATTGATACAGACGAATTAAAAAGCAAAGCATCTGATTTAGGAACAAAGGTAAAAGAAAAATCAAAAA
GCAGCGTGGCCAGCCTGAAAACATCTGCGGGAAGCTTGTTTAAAAAAGATAAAGATAAATCAAAAGATGA
TGAAGAAAACGTAAATTCTTCTAGTAGCGAAACAGAAGACGATAACGTTCAAGAGTACGACGAGTTAAAA
GAAGAAAATCAAACTCTTCAAGATCGCTTATCACAGCTTGAAGAAAAAATGAACATGCTTGTTGAGCTTA
GCCTCAATAAAAATCAAGACGAAGAAGCGGAAGATACAGATTCCGACGAAGAAGAGAACGATGAGAACGA
TGAAAACGATGAAAACGAGCAGGACGATGAAAACGAAGAAGAAACATCTAAGCCACGTAAAAAGGATAAA
AAAGAAGCTGAGGAAGAAGAAAGTGAAAGTGACGAAGACAGCGAGGAAGAAGAGGAAGATTCTCGCTCAA
ACAAAAAAAATAAAAAAGTAAAAACAGAAGAAGAAGACGAAGATGAAAGCGAAGAAGAAAAAAAGGAAGC
GAAACCAAAAAAGTCAACAGCTAAAAAATCAAAAAATACAAAAGCAAAGAAAAACACGGACGAAGAAGAT
GATGAAGCAACATCTCTTTCTAGTGAAGACGATACAACAGCCTAAGACGTAAAGGAGGAAAGAAAGACAT
GAGTACAGGCCCTTCTTTTTCAACTAAAGACAATACGCTTGAATACTTTGTGAAAGCTTCTAATAAACAC
GGCTTTTCACTTGATATTTCATTAAATGTAAACGGCGCTGTGATTTCCGGTACCATGATTTCAGCAAAAG
AATACTTTGATTACTTAAGCGAAACGTTTGAAGAAGGCAGTGAAGTGGCTCAGGCGCTAAGCGAACAATT
CTCTTTAGCAAGCGAAGCGAGCGAATCAAACGGAGAAGCAGAAGCCCATTTTATTCATTTGAAAAATACA
AAGATTTACTGTGGAGACAGTAAATCTACTCCTTCTAAAGGCAAAATCTTTTGGAGAGGGAAAATAGCAG
AAGTAGACGGGTTTTTCTTAGGAAAGATTTCTGATGCAAAATCAACGAGTAAAAAGAGTTCATAAAAAAC
GGCGGGGTGATTGCCCCGCCGTTTTTTAGTGATGTGATGAGATGTGCAGCTTCTTTTTTCGATACATGAG
CGGAGTCATCTTCATTTCTTTTCGAAACTGATTAATAAAATAGCTTGTACTATTAAACCCTACTTGATAG
GCGACTTCCGTCACATTTGCTTCTGCTTGCTGCAGTCCGGATTCGCGAACGCGTCTCGAGAGATCCGGCT
GCTAACAAAGCCCGAAAGGAAGCTGAGTTGGCTGCTGCCACCGCTGAGCAATAACTAGCATAACCCCTTG
GGGCCTCTAAACGGGTCTTGAGGGGTTTTTTGCTGAAAGGAGGAACTATATCCGACTAGTAGCCCGCCTA
ATGAGCGGGCTTTTTTTTAATTCCCCTATTTGTTTATTTTTCTAAATACATTCAAATATGTATCCGCTCA
TGAGACAATAACCCTGATAAATGCTTCAATAATATTGAAAAAGGAAGAGTATGAGTATTCAACATTTCCG
TGTCGCCCTTATTCCCTTTTTTGCGGCATTTTGCCTTCCTGTTTTTGCTCACCCAGAAACGCTCGTGAAA
GTAAAAGACGCAGAGGACCAATTGGGGGCACGAGTGGGATACATAGAACTGGACTTGAATAGCGGTAAAA
TCCTTGAGAGTTTTCGCCCTGAAGAGCGTTTTCCAATGATGAGCACTTTCAAAGTTCTGCTATGTGGAGC
AGTATTATCCCGTGTAGATGCGGGGCAAGAGCAACTCGGACGACGAATACACTATTCGCAGAATGACTTG
GTTGAATACTCCCCAGTGACAGAAAAGCACCTTACGGACGGAATGACGGTAAGAGAATTATGTAGTGCCG
CCATAACGATGAGTGATAACACTGCGGCGAACTTACTTCTGACAACCATCGGTGGACCGAAGGAATTAAC
CGCTTTTTTGCACAATATGGGAGACCATGTAACTCGCCTTGACCGTTGGGAACCAGAACTGAATGAAGCC
ATACCAAACGACGAGCGAGACACCACAATGCCTGCGGCAATGGCAACAACATTACGCAAACTATTAACTG
GCGAACTACTTACTCTGGCTTCACGGCAACAATTAATAGACTGGCTTGAAGCGGATAAAGTTGCAGGACC
ACTACTGCGTTCGGCACTTCCTGCTGGCTGGTTTATTGCTGATAAATCTGGGGCAGGAGAGCGTGGTTCA
CGGGGTATCATTGCCGCACTTGGACCAGATGGTAAGCCTTCCCGTATCGTAGTTATCTACACGACGGGTA
GTCAGGCAACTATGGACGAACGAAATAGACAGATTGCTGAAATAGGGGCTTCACTGATTAAGCATTGGTA
AACCGATACAATTAAAGGCTCCTTTTGGAGCCTTTTTTTTTGGACGGACCGGTAGAAAAGATCAAAGGAT
CTTCTTGAGATCCTTTTTTTCTGCGCGTAATCTGCTGCTTGCAAACAAAAAAACCACCGCTACCAGCGGT
GGTTTGTTTGCCGGATCAAGAGCTACCAACTCTTTTTCCGAAGGTAACTGGCTTCAGCAGAGCGCAGATA
CCAAATACTGTCCTTCTAGTGTAGCCGTAGTTAGGCCACCACTTCAAGAACTCTGTAGCACCGCCTACAT
ACCTCGCTCTGCTAATCCTGTTACCAGTGGCTGCTGCCAGTGGCGATAAGTCGTGTCTTACCGGGTTGGA
CTCAAGACGATAGTTACCGGATAAGGCGCAGCGGTCGGGCTGAACGGGGGGTTCGTGCACACAGCCCAGC
TTGGAGCGAACGACCTACACCGAACTGAGATACCTACAGCGTGAGCTATGAGAAAGCGCCACGCTTCCCG
AAGGGAGAAAGGCGGACAGGTATCCGGTAAGCGGCAGGGTCGGAACAGGAGAGCGCACGAGGGAGCTTCC
AGGGGGAAACGCCTGGTATCTTTATAGTCCTGTCGGGTTTCGCCACCTCTGACTTGAGCGTCGATTTTTG
TGATGCTCGTCAGGGGGGCGGAGCCTATGGAAA
